>Addgene plasmid #61892 | pAD03 S. bayanus telomerase RNA KBS | depositor partial sequence | sequence record 101204 | Insert M13R
CGGCCAGTGAATTCTAATACGACTCACTATAGGAGCCTTGTCGTACTTATAGATCGCTACGTTATTTCAA
TTTTGAAAATCTGAGTCCTGGGAGGCTCCTTTTTTCTTCATCCGGATCCT
