>Addgene plasmid #61892 | pAD03 S. bayanus telomerase RNA KBS | addgene partial sequence | sequence record 107041 | M13pUC-Fwd 5'-CCCAGTCACGACGTTGTAAAACG-3'
AGCCTTGTCGTACTTATAGATCGCTACGTTATTTCAATTTTGAAAATCTGAGTCCTGGGAGGCTCCTTTT
TTCTTCATCCGGATCCTCTAGAGTCGACCTGCAGGCATGCAAGCTTGGCGTAATCATGGTCATAGCTGTT
TCCTGTGTGAAATTGTTATCCGCTCACAATTCCACACAACATACGAGCCGGAAGCATAAAGTGTAAAGCC
TGGGGTGCCTAATGAGTGAGCTAACTCACATTAATTGCGTTGCGCTCACTGCCCGCTTTCCAGTCGGGAA
ACCTGTCGTGCCAGCTGCATTAATGAATCGGCCAACGCGCGGGGAGAGGCGGTTTGCGTATTGGGCGCTC
TTCCGCTTCCTCGCTCACTGACTCGCTGCGCTCGGTCGTTCGGCTGCGGCGAGCGGTATCAGCTCACTCA
AAGGCGGTAATACGGTTATCCACAGAATCAGGGGATAACGCAGGAAAGAACATGTGAGCAAAAGGCCAGC
AAAAGGCCAGGAACCGTAAAAAGGCCGCGTTGCTGGCGTTTTTCCATAGGCTCCGCCCCCCTGACGAGCA
TCACAAAAATCGACGCTCAAGTCAGAGGTGGCGAAACCCGACAGGACTATAAAGATACCAGGCGTTTCCC
CCTGGAAGCTCCCTCGTGCGCTCTCCTGTTCCGACCCTGCCGCTTACCGGATACCTGTCCGCCTTTCTCC
CTTCGGGAAGCGTGGCGCTTTCTCATAGCTCACGCTGTAGGTATCTCAGTTCGGTGTAGGTCGTTCGCTC
CAAGCTGGGCTGTGTGCACGAACCCCCCGTTCAGCCCGACCGCTGCGCCTTATCCGGTAACTATCGTCTT
GAGTC
