>Addgene plasmid #61892 | pAD03 S. bayanus telomerase RNA KBS | addgene partial sequence | sequence record 107048 | M13pUC-Rev 5'-AGCGGATAACAATTTCACACAGG-3'
GCTTGCATGCCTGCAGGTCGACTCTAGAGGATCCGGATGAAGAAAAAAGGAGCCTCCCAGGACTCAGATT
TTCAAAATTGAAATAACGTAGCGATCTATAAGTACGACAAGGCTCCTATAGTGAGTCGTATTAGAATTCA
CTGGCCGTCGTTTTACAACGTCGTGACTGGGAAAACCCTGGCGTTACCCAACTTAATCGCCTTGCAGCAC
ATCCCCCTTTCGCCAGCTGGCGTAATAGCGAAGAGGCCCGCACCGATCGCCCTTCCCAACAGTTGCGCAG
CCTGAATGGCGAATGGCGCCTGATGCGGTATTTTCTCCTTACGCATCTGTGCGGTATTTCACACCGCATA
TGGTGCACTCTCAGTACAATCTGCTCTGATGCCGCATAGTTAAGCCAGCCCCGACACCCGCCAACACCCG
CTGACGCGCCCTGACGGGCTTGTCTGCTCCCGGCATCCGCTTACAGACAAGCTGTGACCGTCTCCGGGAG
CTGCATGTGTCAGAGGTTTTCACCGTCATCACCGAAACGCGCGAGACGAAAGGGCCTCGTGATACGCCTA
TTTTTATAGGTTAATGTCATGATAATAATGGTTTCTTAGACGTCAGGTGGCACTTTTCGGGGAAATGTGC
GCGGAACCCCTATTTGTTTATTTTTCTAAATACATTCAAATATGTATCCGCTCATGAGACAATAACCCTG
ATAAATGCTTCAATAATATTGAAAAAGGAAGAGTATGAGTATTCAACATTTCCGTGTCGCCCTTATTCCC
TTTTT
