[The description below was written by a language model from this plasmid's Addgene catalogue record.]
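Description:
pAD03 S. bayanus telomerase RNA KBS is a small bacterial cloning plasmid built on the pUC19 backbone and designed as a template for in vitro transcription rather than for expression in cells. It is maintained in E. coli as a high-copy plasmid under ampicillin selection. The total size is about 2.77 kb, so the insert adds fewer than 100 bp to the roughly 2.69 kb backbone. No feature table is provided, so backbone elements beyond those implied by pUC19 (its high-copy origin and ampicillin resistance gene) are not individually documented in the record.

The insert, cloned between EcoRI and BamHI sites that both remain intact, encodes a hairpin from the Saccharomyces bayanus telomerase RNA (TLC1), referred to as the KBS. Given the associated work on RNA recognition by the Ku heterodimer, this abbreviation presumably denotes the Ku-binding site. A T7 promoter drives transcription of the hairpin, and a FokI site placed after the RNA-coding segment is used to linearize the plasmid. FokI is a type IIS enzyme that cuts at a fixed distance outside its recognition sequence, so the template can end at a defined position without restriction-site nucleotides being added to the transcript. T7 RNA polymerase then runs off the cut end to give a short RNA with a defined 3′ terminus. The M13 forward and reverse primer sites flanking the pUC19 polylinker allow the insert to be verified by sequencing. The plasmid's stated use is the production of S. bayanus KBS RNA by run-off transcription, probably for biochemical study of its interaction with Ku.
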