Addgene plasmid #61892: pAD03 S. bayanus telomerase RNA KBS
Purpose: Plasmid for run-off in vitro transcription of Saccharomyces bayanus KBS RNA
Depositing lab: Thomas Cech. Depositing organization: University of Colorado, Boulder. Publication: RNA recognition by the DNA end-binding Ku heterodimer. Dalby AB, Goodrich KJ, Pfingsten JS, Cech TR. RNA. 2013 Jun;19(6):841-51. doi: 10.1261/rna.038703.113. Epub 2013 Apr 22. PubMed 23610127.
Backbone
  Vector backbone: Puc19
  Backbone size w/o insert (bp): 2686
  Total vector size (bp): 2770
Growth in bacteria
  Bacterial resistance: Ampicillin, 100 μg/mL
  Growth temperature: 37°C
  Growth strain: DH5alpha
  Copy number: High Copy
Gene/Insert
  Gene/Insert name: Telomerase RNA hairpin (alt name: TLC1 KBS)
  Species: Saccharomyces bayanus
  GenBank ID: AY639013.1
  Promoter: T7
  Cloning method: Restriction Enzyme; 5′ cloning site EcoRI (not destroyed); 3′ cloning site BamHI (not destroyed)
  Sequencing primers: 5′ M13; 3′ M13R
Terms and licenses: Academic/Nonprofit Terms; Industry Terms: Not Available to Industry
Depositor comments: FokI site follows RNA construct to linearize plasmid prior to in vitro transcription.
How to cite: pAD03 S. bayanus telomerase RNA KBS was a gift from Thomas Cech (Addgene plasmid # 61892 ; http://n2t.net/addgene:61892 ; RRID:Addgene_61892)
